>Addgene plasmid #171181 | pLI_C-tag TNF linker mCherry | addgene full sequence | sequence record 337808 | Addgene NGS Result
AATTCTCGACCTCGAGACAAATGGCAGTATTCATCCACAATTTTAAAAGAAAAGGGGGGATTGGGGGGTA
CAGTGCAGGGGAAAGAATAGTAGACATAATAGCAACAGACATACAAACTAAAGAATTACAAAAACAAATT
ACAAAAATTCAAAATTTTCGGGTTTATTACAGGGACAGCAGAGATCCACTTTGGCCGCGAATCGATATGT
CGAGTTTACTCCCTATCAGTGATAGAGAACGTATGTCGAGTTTACTCCCTATCAGTGATAGAGAACGATG
TCGAGTTTACTCCCTATCAGTGATAGAGAACGTATGTCGAGTTTACTCCCTATCAGTGATAGAGAACGTA
TGTCGAGTTTACTCCCTATCAGTGATAGAGAACGTATGTCGAGTTTATCCCTATCAGTGATAGAGAACGT
ATGTCGAGTTTACTCCCTATCAGTGATAGAGAACGTATGTCGAGGTAGGCGTGTACGGTGGGAGGCCTAT
ATAAGCAGAGCTCGTTTAGTGAACCGTCAGATCGCCTGGAGAATTGGCTAGCATGGTGAGCAAGGGCGAG
GAGGATAACATGGCCATCATCAAGGAGTTCATGCGCTTCAAGGTGCACATGGAGGGCTCCGTGAACGGCC
ACGAGTTCGAGATCGAGGGCGAGGGCGAGGGCCGCCCCTACGAGGGCACCCAGACCGCCAAGCTGAAGGT
GACCAAGGGTGGCCCCCTGCCCTTCGCCTGGGACATCCTGTCCCCTCAGTTCATGTACGGCTCCAAGGCC
TACGTGAAGCACCCCGCCGACATCCCCGACTACTTGAAGCTGTCCTTCCCCGAGGGCTTCAAGTGGGAGC
GCGTGATGAACTTCGAGGACGGCGGCGTGGTGACCGTGACCCAGGACTCCTCCCTGCAGGACGGCGAGTT
CATCTACAAGGTGAAGCTGCGCGGCACCAACTTCCCCTCCGACGGCCCCGTAATGCAGAAGAAGACCATG
GGCTGGGAGGCCTCCTCCGAGCGGATGTACCCCGAGGACGGCGCCCTGAAGGGCGAGATCAAGCAGAGGC
TGAAGCTGAAGGACGGCGGCCACTACGACGCTGAGGTCAAGACCACCTACAAGGCCAAGAAGCCCGTGCA
GCTGCCCGGCGCCTACAACGTCAACATCAAGTTGGACATCACCTCCCACAACGAGGACTACACCATCGTG
GAACAGTACGAACGCGCCGAGGGCCGCCACTCCACCGGCGGCATGGACGAGCTGTACAAGGGGGGAGGCG
GAAGTAGCACTGAAAGCATGATCCGGGACGTGGAGCTGGCCGAGGAGGCGCTCCCCAAGAAGACAGGGGG
GCCCCAGGGCTCCAGGCGGTGCTTGTTCCTCAGCCTCTTCTCCTTCCTGATCGTGGCAGGCGCCACCACG
CTCTTCTGCCTGCTGCACTTTGGAGTGATCGGCCCCCAGAGGGAAGAGTTCCCCAGGGACCTCTCTCTAA
TCAGCCCTGAGCCGGAAGCTGTCAGATCATCTTCTCGAACCCCG
[447 nt withheld, positions 1515-1961]
TGAGGATCCGGGGTTGGGGTTGCGCCTTTTCCAAGGCAGCCCTGGGTTTGCGCAGGGACGCGGCTGCTCT
GGGCGTGGTTCCGGGAAACGCAGCGGCGCCGACCCTGGGTCTCGCACATTCTTCACGTCCGTTCGCAGCG
TCACCCGGATCTTCGCCGCTACCCTTGTGGGCCCCCCGGCGACGCTTCCTGCTCCGCCCCTAAGTCGGGA
AGGTTCCTTGCGGTTCGCGGCGTGCCGGACGTGACAAACGGAAGCCGCACGTCTCACTAGTACCCTCGCA
GACGGACAGCGCCAGGGAGCAATGGCAGCGCGCCGACCGCGATGGGCTGTGGCCAATAGCGGCTGCTCAG
CAGGGCGCGCCGAGAGCAGCGGCCGGGAAGGGGCGGTGCGGGAGGCGGGGTGTGGGGCGGTAGTGTGGGC
CCTGTTCCTGCCCGCGCGGTGTTCCGCATTCTGCAAGCCTCCGGAGCGCACGTCGGCAGTCGGCTCCCTC
GTTGACCGAATCACCGACCTCTCTCCCCAGATGTCTAGACTGGACAAGAGCAAAGTCATAAACGGAGCTC
TGGAATTACTCAATGGTGTCGGTATCGAAGGCCTGACGACAAGGAAACTCGCTCAAAAGCTGGGAGTTGA
GCAGCCTACCCTGTACTGGCACGTGAAGAACAAGCGGGCCCTGCTCGATGCCCTGCCAATCGAGATGCTG
GACAGGCATCATACCCACTTCTGCCCCCTGGAAGGCGAGTCATGGCAAGACTTTCTGCGGAACAACGCCA
AGTCATACCGCTGTGCTCTCCTCTCACATCGCGACGGGGCTAAAGTGCATCTCGGCACCCGCCCAACAGA
GAAACAGTACGAAACCCTGGAAAATCAGCTCGCGTTCCTGTGTCAGCAAGGCTTCTCCCTGGAGAACGCA
CTGTACGCTCTGTCCGCCGTGGGCCACTTTACACTGGGCTGCGTATTGGAGGAACAGGAGCATCAAGTAG
CAAAAGAGGAAAGAGAGACACCTACCACCGATTCTATGCCCCCACTTCTGAGACAAGCAATTGAGCTGTT
CGACCGGCAGGGAGCCGAACCTGCCTTCCTTTTCGGCCTGGAACTAATCATATGTGGCCTGGAGAAACAG
CTAAAGTGCGAAAGCGGCGGGCCGACCGACGCCCTTGACGATTTTGACTTAGACATGCTCCCAGCCGATG
CCCTTGACGACTTTGACCTTGATATGCTGCCTGCTGACGCTCTTGACGATTTTGACCTTGACATGCTCCC
CGGGTAACTAAGTAAGGATCGATCCAAGATATCGTATTCTTAACTATGTTGCTCCTTTTACGCTATGTGG
ATACGCTGCTTTAATGCCTTTGTATCATGCTATTGCTTCCCGTATGGCTTTCATTTTCTCCTCCTTGTAT
AAATCCTGGTTGCTGTCTCTTTATGAGGAGTTGTGGCCCGTTGTCAGGCAACGTGGCGTGGTGTGCACTG
TGTTTGCTGACGCAACCCCCACTGGTTGGGGCATTGCCACCACCTGTCAGCTCCTTTCCGGGACTTTCGC
TTTCCCCCTCCCTATTGCCACGGCGGAACTCATCGCCGCCTGCCTTGCCCGCTGCTGGACAGGGGCTCGG
CTGTTGGGCACTGACAATTCCGTGGTGTTGTCGGGGAAGCTGACGTCCTTTCCATGGCTGCTCGCCTGTG
TTGCCACCTGGATTCTGCGCGGGACGTCCTTCTGCTACGTCCCTTCGGCCCTCAATCCAGCGGACCTTCC
TTCCCGCGGCCTGCTGCCGGCTCTGCGGCCTCTTCCGCGTCTTCGCCTTCGCCCTCAGACGAGTCGGATC
TCCCTTTGGGCCGCCTCCCCGCCTGTTTCGCCTCGGCGTCCGGACTAGAGGTACCTTTAAGACCAATGAC
TTACAAGGCAGCTGTAGATCTTAGCCACTTTTTAAAAGAAAAGGGGGGACTGGAAGGGCTAATTCACTCC
CAACGAAGACAAGATCTGCTTTTTGCTTGTACTGGGTCTCTCTGGTTAGACCAGATCTGAGCCTGGGAGC
TCTCTGGCTAACTAGGGAACCCACTGCTTAAGCCTCAATAAAGCTTGCCTTGAGTGCTTCAAGTAGTGTG
TGCCCGTCTGTTGTGTGACTCTGGTAACTAGAGATCCCTCAGACCCTTTTAGTCAGTGTGGAAAATCTCT
AGCAGTAGTAGTTCATGTCATCTTATTATTCAGTATTTATAACTTGCAAAGAAATGAATATCAGAGAGTG
AGAGGAACTTGTTTATTGCAGCTTATAATGGTTACAAATAAAGCAATAGCATCACAAATTTCACAAATAA
AGCATTTTTTTCACTGCATTCTAGTTGTGGTTTGTCCAAACTCATCAATGTATCTTATCATGTCTGGCTC
TAGCTATCCCGCCCCTAACTCCGCCCATCCCGCCCCTAACTCCGCCCAGTTCCGCCCATTCTCCGCCCCA
TGGCTGACTAATTTTTTTTATTTATGCAGAGGCCGAGGCCGCCTCGGCCTCTGAGCTATTCCAGAAGTAG
TGAGGAGGCTTTTTTGGAGGCCTTTCAAATATGTATCCGCTCATGAGACAATAACCCTGATAAATGCTTC
AATAATATTGAAAAAGGAAGAGTATGAGTATTCAACATTTCCGTGTCGCCCTTATTCCCTTTTTTGCGGC
ATTTTGCCTTCCTGTTTTTGCTCACCCAGAAACGCTGGTGAAAGTAAAAGATGCTGAAGATCAGTTGGGT
GCACGAGTGGGTTACATCGAACTGGATCTCAACAGCGGTAAGATCCTTGAGAGTTTTCGCCCCGAAGAAC
GTTTTCCAATGATGAGCACTTTTAAAGTTCTGCTATGTGGCGCGGTATTATCCCGTATTGACGCCGGGCA
AGAGCAACTCGGTCGCCGCATACACTATTCTCAGAATGACTTGGTTGAGTACTCACCAGTCACAGAAAAG
CATCTTACGGATGGCATGACAGTAAGAGAATTATGCAGTGCTGCCATAACCATGAGTGATAACACTGCGG
CCAACTTACTTCTGACAACGATCGGAGGACCGAAGGAGCTAACCGCTTTTTTGCACAACATGGGGGATCA
TGTAACTCGCCTTGATCGTTGGGAACCGGAGCTGAATGAAGCCATACCAAACGACGAGCGTGACACCACG
ATGCCTGTAGCAATGGCAACAACGTTGCGCAAACTATTAACTGGCGAACTACTTACTCTAGCTTCCCGGC
AACAATTAATAGACTGGATGGAGGCGGATAAAGTTGCAGGACCACTTCTGCGCTCGGCCCTTCCGGCTGG
CTGGTTTATTGCTGATAAATCTGGAGCCGGTGAGCGTGGGTCTCGCGGTATCATTGCAGCACTGGGGCCA
GATGGTAAGCCCTCCCGTATCGTAGTTATCTACACGACGGGGAGTCAGGCAACTATGGATGAACGAAATA
GACAGATCGCTGAGATAGGTGCCTCACTGATTAAGCATTGGTAACTGTCAGACCAAGTTTACTCATATAT
ACTTTAGATTGATTTAAAACTTCATTTTTAATTTAAAAGGATCTAGGTGAAGATCCTTTTTGATAATCTC
ATGACCAAAATCCCTTAACGTGAGTTTTCGTTCCACTGAGCGTCAGACCCCGTAGAAAAGATCAAAGGAT
CTTCTTGAGATCCTTTTTTTCTGCGCGTAATCTGCTGCTTGCAAACAAAAAAACCACCGCTACCAGCGGT
GGTTTGTTTGCCGGATCAAGAGCTACCAACTCTTTTTCCGAAGGTAACTGGCTTCAGCAGAGCGCAGATA
CCAAATACTGTTCTTCTAGTGTAGCCGTAGTTAGGCCACCACTTCAAGAACTCTGTAGCACCGCCTACAT
ACCTCGCTCTGCTAATCCTGTTACCAGTGGCTGCTGCCAGTGGCGATAAGTCGTGTCTTACCGGGTTGGA
CTCAAGACGATAGTTACCGGATAAGGCGCAGCGGTCGGGCTGAACGGGGGGTTCGTGCACACAGCCCAGC
TTGGAGCGAACGACCTACACCGAACTGAGATACCTACAGCGTGAGCTATGAGAAAGCGCCACGCTTCCCG
AAGGGAGAAAGGCGGACAGGTATCCGGTAAGCGGCAGGGTCGGAACAGGAGAGCGCACGAGGGAGCTTCC
AGGGGGAAACGCCTGGTATCTTTATAGTCCTGTCGGGTTTCGCCACCTCTGACTTGAGCGTCGATTTTTG
TGATGCTCGTCAGGGGGGCGGAGCCTATGGAAAAACGCCAGCAACGCGGCCTTTTTACGGTTCCTGGCCT
TTTGCTGGCCTTTTGCTCACATGTTCTTTCCTGCGTTATCCCCTGATTCTGTGGATAACCGTATTACCGC
CTTTGAGTGAGCTGATACCGCTCGCCGCAGCCGAACGACCGAGCGCAGCGAGTCAGTGAGCGAGGAAGCG
GAAGAGCGCCCAATACGCAAACCGCCTCTCCCCGCGCGTTGGCCGATTCATTAATGCAGCTGGCACGACA
GGTTTCCCGACTGGAAAGCGGGCAGTGAGCGCAACGCAATTAATGTGAGTTAGCTCACTCATTAGGCACC
CCAGGCTTTACACTTTATGCTTCCGGCTCGTATGTTGTGTGGAATTGTGAGCGGATAACAATTTCACACA
GGAAACAGCTATGACCATGATTACGCCAAGCGCGCAATTAACCCTCACTAAAGGGAACAAAAGCTGGAGC
TGCAAGCTTAATGTAGTCTTATGCAATACTCTTGTAGTCTTGCAACATGGTAACGATGAGTTAGCAACAT
GCCTTACAAGGAGAGAAAAAGCACCGTGCATGCCGATTGGTGGAAGTAAGGTGGTACGATCGTGCCTTAT
TAGGAAGGCAACAGACGGGTCTGACATGGATTGGACGAACCACTGAATTGCCGCATTGCAGAGATATTGT
ATTTAAGTGCCTAGCTCGATACATAAACGGGTCTCTCTGGTTAGACCAGATCTGAGCCTGGGAGCTCTCT
GGCTAACTAGGGAACCCACTGCTTAAGCCTCAATAAAGCTTGCCTTGAGTGCTTCAAGTAGTGTGTGCCC
GTCTGTTGTGTGACTCTGGTAACTAGAGATCCCTCAGACCCTTTTAGTCAGTGTGGAAAATCTCTAGCAG
TGGCGCCCGAACAGGGACTTGAAAGCGAAAGGGAAACCAGAGGAGCTCTCTCGACGCAGGACTCGGCTTG
CTGAAGCGCGCACGGCAAGAGGCGAGGGGCGGCGACTGGTGAGTACGCCAAAAATTTTGACTAGCGGAGG
CTAGAAGGAGAGAGATGGGTGCGAGAGCGTCAGTATTAAGCGGGGGAGAATTAGATCGCGATGGGAAAAA
ATTCGGTTAAGGCCAGGGGGAAAGAAAAAATATAAATTAAAACATATAGTATGGGCAAGCAGGGAGCTAG
AACGATTCGCAGTTAATCCTGGCCTGTTAGAAACATCAGAAGGCTGTAGACAAATACTGGGACAGCTACA
ACCATCCCTTCAGACAGGATCAGAAGAACTTAGATCATTATATAATACAGTAGCAACCCTCTATTGTGTG
CATCAAAGGATAGAGATAAAAGACACCAAGGAAGCTTTAGACAAGATAGAGGAAGAGCAAAACAAAAGTA
AGACCACCGCACAGCAAGCGGCCGCTGATCTTCAGACCTGGAGGAGGAGATATGAGGGACAATTGGAGAA
GTGAATTATATAAATATAAAGTAGTAAAAATTGAACCATTAGGAGTAGCACCCACCAAGGCAAAGAGAAG
AGTGGTGCAGAGAGAAAAAAGAGCAGTGGGAATAGGAGCTTTGTTCCTTGGGTTCTTGGGAGCAGCAGGA
AGCACTATGGGCGCAGCGTCAATGACGCTGACGGTACAGGCCAGACAATTATTGTCTGGTATAGTGCAGC
AGCAGAACAATTTGCTGAGGGCTATTGAGGCGCAACAGCATCTGTTGCAACTCACAGTCTGGGGCATCAA
GCAGCTCCAGGCAAGAATCCTGGCTGTGGAAAGATACCTAAAGGATCAACAGCTCCTGGGGATTTGGGGT
TGCTCTGGAAAACTCATTTGCACCACTGCTGTGCCTTGGAATGCTAGTTGGAGTAATAAATCTCTGGAAC
AGATTTGGAATCACACGACCTGGATGGAGTGGGACAGAGAAATTAACAATTACACAAGCTTAATACACTC
CTTAATTGAAGAATCGCAAAACCAGCAAGAAAAGAATGAACAAGAATTATTGGAATTAGATAAATGGGCA
AGTTTGTGGAATTGGTTTAACATAACAAATTGGCTGTGGTATATAAAATTATTCATAATGATAGTAGGAG
GCTTGGTAGGTTTAAGAATAGTTTTTGCTGTACTTTCTATAGTGAATAGAGTTAGGCAGGGATATTCACC
ATTATCGTTTCAGACCCACCTCCCAACCCCGAGGGGAC
Features (pLannotate 1.2.2; 26 found; start..end, strand, type, name):
     41..158     +  misc_feature   cPPT/CTS: central polypurine tract and central termination sequence of HIV-1
    212..526     +  promoter       tight TRE promoter: Tet-responsive promoter PTight, consisting of seven tet operator sequences followed by the minimal CMV promoter
    543..1250    +  CDS            mCherry: mCherry is a basic (constitutively fluorescent) red fluorescent protein published in 2004, derived from Discosoma sp.. It is reported to be a very rapidly-maturing monomer with low acid sensitivity.
   1266..1961    +  CDS            TNF (sequence partly withheld): TNFA_HUMAN - Also known as TNFA, TNFSF2. Experimental evidence at protein level: Swiss-Prot protein existence level 1. The TNF intracellular domain (ICD) form induces IL12 production in dendritic cells. From Homo sapiens (Human).
   1971..2481    +  promoter       hPGK promoter: human phosphoglycerate kinase 1 promoter
   2482..3179    +  CDS            rtTA3 (fragment): reverse tetracycline transactivator 3 activates expression from Tet-responsive promoters in the presence of doxycycline
   3109..3219    +  CDS            VP48: 3 tandem repeats of the minimal activation domain of herpes simplex virus VP16 (Cheng et al., 2013)
   3255..3803    +  misc_feature   WPRE (fragment): woodchuck hepatitis virus posttranscriptional regulatory element
   3829..3900    +  CDS            nef (fragment): NEF_HV1Z2 - Experimental evidence at protein level: Swiss-Prot protein existence level 1. Extracellular Nef protein targets CD4(+) T-lymphocytes for apoptosis by interacting with CXCR4 surface receptors. From Human immunodeficiency virus type 1 group M subtype D (isolate Z2/CDC-Z34) (HIV-1).
   3902..4135    +  LTR            3' LTR (ΔU3): self-inactivating 3' long terminal repeat (LTR) from HIV-1
   4207..4328    +  polyA_signal   SV40 poly(A) signal: SV40 polyadenylation signal
   4368..4503    +  rep_origin     SV40 ori: SV40 origin of replication
   4511..4574    +  promoter       AmpR promoter: bla
   4575..5435    +  CDS            AmpR: β-lactamase; bla; confers resistance to ampicillin, carbenicillin, and related antibiotics
   5606..6194    +  rep_origin     ori: high-copy-number ColE1/pMB1/pBR322/pUC origin of replication
   6377..6469    +  CDS            lacI (fragment): lac repressor; lacI; The lac repressor binds to the lac operator to inhibit transcription in E. coli. This inhibition can be relieved by adding lactose or isopropyl-β-D-thiogalactopyranoside (IPTG).
   6482..6503    +  protein_bind   CAP binding site: CAP binding activates transcription in the presence of cAMP. E. coli catabolite activator protein
   6518..6548    +  promoter       lac promoter: promoter for the E. coli lac operon
   6556..6572    +  protein_bind   lac operator: The lac repressor binds to the lac operator to inhibit transcription in E. coli. This inhibition can be relieved by adding lactose or isopropyl-β-D-thiogalactopyranoside (IPTG). lac repressor encoded by lacI
   6617..6635    +  promoter       T3 promoter: promoter for bacteriophage T3 RNA polymerase
   6663..6889    +  promoter       RSV promoter: Rous sarcoma virus enhancer/promoter
   6890..7070    +  LTR            5' LTR (truncated): truncated 5' long terminal repeat (LTR) from HIV-1
   7117..7242    +  misc_feature   HIV-1 Ψ: packaging signal of human immunodeficiency virus type 1
   7226..7589    +  CDS            HIV-1 gag (fragment): gag protein from human immunodeficiency virus 1; gag
   7735..7968    +  misc_feature   RRE: The Rev response element (RRE) of HIV-1 allows for Rev-dependent mRNA export from the nucleus to the cytoplasm.
   8345..8369    +  CDS            Rev (fragment): human immunodeficiency virus 1 (HIV-1) Rev protein; rev; enhances nuclear export of unspliced and incompletely spliced viral mRNAs
