[The description below was written by a language model from this plasmid's Addgene catalogue record and pLannotate feature annotations shown in this document.]
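Description:
pLI_C-tag TNF linker mCherry is a doxycycline-inducible, all-in-one lentiviral expression plasmid built on the pLIX_403 backbone, from which the puromycin resistance gene has been removed, so the record shows no mammalian drug-selection marker. It is propagated in E. coli through a high-copy ColE1/pUC-type origin with ampicillin resistance (β-lactamase). The viral framework is that of a self-inactivating HIV-1 vector. An RSV promoter drives a truncated 5' LTR, followed by the Ψ packaging signal, a gag fragment, the RRE for Rev-dependent export of the genomic RNA, and the cPPT/CTS. A WPRE that enhances transcript expression and a ΔU3 3' LTR close the transfer cassette. An SV40 poly(A) signal and SV40 origin lie outside the LTRs.

The payload, cloned between NheI and BamHI sites, is a fusion of mCherry at the N-terminus, joined through a linker to human TNF carrying an internal C-tag. It is transcribed from the tight TRE promoter (seven tet operators upstream of a minimal CMV promoter). Immediately downstream, a human PGK promoter constitutively expresses the rtTA3 reverse tetracycline transactivator, which binds the TRE and switches on the fusion only when doxycycline is present. A single integrated provirus therefore supplies both the regulator and the regulated gene. In the absence of a resistance marker, induced cells could presumably be identified by their red fluorescence.

The stated purpose is inducible expression of mCherry fused to C-tag TNF, and the associated work describes C-tag TNF as a reporter system for studying TNF shedding.
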