Addgene plasmid #171181: pLI_C-tag TNF linker mCherry
Purpose: inducible expression of mCherry fused to C-tag TNF
Depositing lab: Veit Hornung. Depositing organization: Ludwig-Maximilians-Universitaet Muenchen (LMU). Publication: C-tag TNF: a reporter system to study TNF shedding. Pinci F, Gaidt MM, Jung C, Kuut G, Jackson MA, Bauernfried S, Hornung V. J Biol Chem. 2020 Dec 25;295(52):18065-18075. doi: 10.1074/jbc.RA120.015248. Epub 2020 Oct 20. PubMed 33082141.
Backbone
  Vector backbone: pLIX_403
  Backbone manufacturer: David Root
  Backbone size w/o insert (bp): 6947
  Total vector size (bp): 8369
  Modifications to backbone: Puromycin resistance was removed
  Vector type: Mammalian Expression, Lentiviral
Growth in bacteria
  Bacterial resistance: Ampicillin, 100 μg/mL
  Growth temperature: 30°C
  Growth strain: NEB Stable
  Copy number: High Copy
Gene/Insert
  Gene/Insert name: C-tag TNF linker mCherry
  Species: H. sapiens (human)
  Insert size (bp): 1422
  GenBank ID: NM_000594.4
  Promoter: tight TRE promoter
  Tag / fusion protein: mCherry (N terminal on insert); C-tag (internal)
  Entrez Gene: TNF (a.k.a. DIF, IMD127, TNF-alpha, TNFA, TNFSF2, TNLG1F)
  Cloning method: Restriction Enzyme; 5′ cloning site NheI (not destroyed); 3′ cloning site BamHI (not destroyed)
  Sequencing primers: 5′ GTATGTCGAGGTAGGCGTGTACG; 3′ CTGCGTTTCCCGGAACCA
Terms and licenses: Academic/Nonprofit Terms; Industry Terms: Not Available to Industry
How to cite: pLI_C-tag TNF linker mCherry was a gift from Veit Hornung (Addgene plasmid # 171181 ; http://n2t.net/addgene:171181 ; RRID:Addgene_171181)
